Addgene plasmid #238849: PPM1D-NanoLuc Fusion Vector
Purpose: Express PPM1D-NanoLuc Fusion Protein in Mammalian Cells under a CMV promoter
Depositing lab: Promega Corporation.
Backbone
  Vector backbone: pFC32K-low Nluc CMV-Hygro Flexi(R) Vector
  Vector type: Mammalian Expression
Growth in bacteria
  Bacterial resistance: Kanamycin, 50 μg/mL
  Growth temperature: 37°C
  Growth strain: DH5alpha
  Copy number: Low Copy
Gene/Insert
  Gene/Insert name: PPM1D
  Species: H. sapiens (human)
  Entrez Gene: PPM1D (a.k.a. IDDGIP, JDVS, PP2C-DELTA, WIP1)
  Promoter: CMV
  Tag / fusion protein: NanoLuc (R) (C terminal on backbone)
  Cloning method: Other
Terms and licenses: Academic/Nonprofit Terms; Industry Terms
How to cite: PPM1D-NanoLuc Fusion Vector was a gift from Promega Corporation (Addgene plasmid # 238849 ; http://n2t.net/addgene:238849 ; RRID:Addgene_238849)
