[The description below was written by a language model from this plasmid's Addgene catalogue record and pLannotate feature annotations shown in this document.]
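Description:
PPM1D-NanoLuc Fusion Vector is a mammalian expression plasmid of about 6.4 kb, built on the pFC32K-low Nluc CMV-Hygro Flexi Vector backbone. It produces human PPM1D (also called WIP1 or PP2C-delta) fused at its C terminus to NanoLuc luciferase. In E. coli it replicates from a p15A origin, consistent with the low-copy designation in the record, and is selected with kanamycin. Resistance comes from a neo/nptII gene placed behind tandem SV40 early and EM7 promoters and followed by a synthetic poly(A) signal. This arrangement allows expression of the marker in both bacteria and mammalian cells. Although the backbone name includes "Hygro", the annotated sequence shows no hygromycin resistance gene, only the neo cassette. Several short annotated fragments (bom, IS1, cer, M13 ori, RSF ori) appear to be partial matches in the backbone rather than functional modules.

The expression cassette begins with the human cytomegalovirus immediate early enhancer and promoter, followed by a chimeric β-globin/immunoglobulin intron, a type of element generally included to improve transcript processing and expression. A T7 promoter sits just upstream of the coding region and could support in vitro transcription. The PPM1D open reading frame is followed after a short linker by human codon-optimized NanoLuc, and an SV40 polyadenylation signal lies downstream of the fusion. PPM1D is a phosphatase that dephosphorylates p53, CHEK1 and MAPK14 and helps relieve p53-dependent checkpoint arrest. The stated purpose is simply expression of the fusion protein in mammalian cells. Tagging with the small, bright NanoLuc reporter gives a luminescent readout of the protein, but the record does not name a particular assay.
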