Features (pLannotate 1.2.2; 23 found; start..end, strand, type, name):
    140..517     +  enhancer       CMV enhancer: human cytomegalovirus immediate early enhancer
    519..718     +  promoter       CMV promoter: human cytomegalovirus (CMV) immediate early promoter
    857..989     +  intron         chimeric intron: chimera between introns from human β-globin and immunoglobulin heavy chain genes
   1033..1051    +  promoter       T7 promoter: promoter for bacteriophage T7 RNA polymerase
   1065..2879    +  CDS            PPM1D: PPM1D_HUMAN - Also known as WIP1. Experimental evidence at protein level: Swiss-Prot protein existence level 1. Involved in the negative regulation of p53 expression (PubMed:23242139). Required for the relief of p53-dependent checkpoint mediated cell cycle arrest. Binds to and dephosphorylates 'Ser-15' of TP53 and 'Ser-345' of CHEK1 which contributes to the functional inactivation of these proteins (PubMed:15870257, PubMed:16311512). Mediates MAPK14 dephosphorylation and inactivation (PubMed:21283629). Is also an important regulator of global heterochromatin silencing and critical in maintaini
   2901..3413    +  CDS            Nluc: NanoLuc® luciferase human codon-optimized
   3422..3451    +  misc_feature   MCS (fragment): pUC18/19 multiple cloning site
   3458..3507    +  CDS            SET1 (fragment): solubility-enhancement tag derived from T7 phage gene 10B
   3515..3534    +  terminator     T7 terminator (fragment): transcription terminator for bacteriophage T7 RNA polymerase
   3556..3677    -  polyA_signal   SV40 poly(A) signal: SV40 polyadenylation signal
   3700..3768    -  CDS            large T antigen (fragment): large T antigen from SV40 (simian virus 40)
   3773..3805    +  rep_origin     M13 ori (fragment): M13 bacteriophage origin of replication; arrow indicates direction of (+) strand synthesis
   3806..3857    -  misc_feature   bom (fragment): basis of mobility region from pBR322
   3922..4279    +  promoter       SV40 promoter: SV40 enhancer and early promoter
   4294..4341    +  promoter       EM7 promoter: synthetic bacterial promoter&nbsp
   4373..5164    +  CDS            neo: KKA2_KLEPN - Also known as kan, nptII. Experimental evidence at protein level: Swiss-Prot protein existence level 1. Resistance to kanamycin, neomycin, paromomycin, ribostamycin, butirosin and gentamicin B. From Klebsiella pneumoniae.
   5231..5279    +  polyA_signal   poly(A) signal: synthetic polyadenylation signal
   5308..5324    -  promoter       tet promoter (fragment): E. coli promoter for tetracycline efflux protein gene
   5436..5981    +  rep_origin     p15A ori: Plasmids containing the medium-copy-number p15A origin of replication can be propagated in E. coli cells that contain a second plasmid with the ColE1 origin.
   6069..6124    +  rep_origin     RSF ori (fragment): Plasmids containing the RSF 1030 origin of replication can be propagated in E. coli cells that contain additional plasmids with compatible origins.
   6223..6249    -  misc_feature   bom (fragment): basis of mobility region from pBR322
   6243..6290    -  mobile_element IS1 (fragment): prokaryotic transposable element IS1
   6298..6369    +  misc_feature   cer region (fragment): ColE1-derived recombination site that helps to maintain plasmids as monomers
>Addgene plasmid #238849 | PPM1D-NanoLuc Fusion Vector | addgene full sequence | sequence record 478496 | Addgene NGS Result
TCAATATTGGCCATTAGCCATATTATTCATTGGTTATATAGCATAAATCAATATTGGCTATTGGCCATTG
CATACGTTGTATCTATATCATAATATGTACATTTATATTGGCTCATGTCCAATATGACCGCCATGTTGGC
ATTGATTATTGACTAGTTATTAATAGTAATCAATTACGGGGTCATTAGTTCATAGCCCATATATGGAGTT
CCGCGTTACATAACTTACGGTAAATGGCCCGCCTGGCTGACCGCCCAACGACCCCCGCCCATTGACGTCA
ATAATGACGTATGTTCCCATAGTAACGCCAATAGGGACTTTCCATTGACGTCAATGGGTGGAGTATTTAC
GGTAAACTGCCCACTTGGCAGTACATCAAGTGTATCATATGCCAAGTCCGCCCCCTATTGACGTCAATGA
CGGTAAATGGCCCGCCTGGCATTATGCCCAGTACATGACCTTACGGGACTTTCCTACTTGGCAGTACATC
TACGTATTAGTCATCGCTATTACCATGGTGATGCGGTTTTGGCAGTACACCAATGGGCGTGGATAGCGGT
TTGACTCACGGGGATTTCCAAGTCTCCACCCCATTGACGTCAATGGGAGTTTGTTTTGGCACCAAAATCA
ACGGGACTTTCCAAAATGTCGTAATAACCCCGCCCCGTTGACGCAAATGGGCGGTAGGCGTGTACGGTGG
GAGGTCTATATAAGCAGAGCTGGTTTAGTGAACCGTCAGATCACTAGAAGCTTTATTGCGGTAGTTTATC
ACAGTTAAATTGCTAACGCAGTCAGTGCTTCTGACACAACAGTCTCGAACTTAAGCTGCAGAAGTTGGTC
GTGAGGCACTGGGCAGGTAAGTATCAAGGTTACAAGACAGGTTTAAGGAGACCAATAGAAACTGGGCTTG
TCGAGACAGAGAAGACTCTTGCGTTTCTGATAGGCACCTATTGGTCTTACTGACATCCACTTTGCCTTTC
TCTCCACAGGTGTCCACTCCCAGTTCAATTACAGCTCTTAAGGCTAGAGTATTAATACGACTCACTATAG
GGCTAGCGATCGCCATGGCGGGGCTGTACTCGCTGGGAGTGAGCGTCTTCTCCGACCAGGGCGGGAGGAA
GTACATGGAGGACGTTACTCAAATCGTTGTGGAGCCCGAACCGACGGCTGAAGAAAAGCCCTCGCCGCGG
CGGTCGCTGTCTCAGCCGTTGCCTCCGCGGCCGTCGCCGGCCGCCCTTCCCGGCGGCGAAGTCTCGGGGA
AAGGCCCAGCGGTGGCAGCCCGAGAGGCTCGCGACCCTCTCCCGGACGCCGGGGCCTCGCCGGCACCTAG
CCGCTGCTGCCGCCGCCGTTCCTCCGTGGCCTTTTTCGCCGTGTGCGACGGGCACGGCGGGCGGGAGGCG
GCACAGTTTGCCCGGGAGCACTTGTGGGGTTTCATCAAGAAGCAGAAGGGTTTCACCTCGTCCGAGCCGG
CTAAGGTTTGCGCTGCCATCCGCAAAGGCTTTCTCGCTTGTCACCTTGCCATGTGGAAGAAACTGGCGGA
ATGGCCAAAGACTATGACGGGTCTTCCTAGCACATCAGGGACAACTGCCAGTGTGGTCATCATTCGGGGC
ATGAAGATGTATGTAGCTCACGTAGGTGACTCAGGGGTGGTTCTTGGAATTCAGGATGACCCGAAGGATG
ACTTTGTCAGAGCTGTGGAGGTGACACAGGACCATAAGCCAGAACTTCCCAAGGAAAGAGAACGAATCGA
AGGACTTGGTGGGAGTGTAATGAACAAGTCTGGGGTGAATCGTGTAGTTTGGAAACGACCTCGACTCACT
CACAATGGACCTGTTAGAAGGAGCACAGTTATTGACCAGATTCCTTTTCTGGCAGTAGCAAGAGCACTTG
GTGATTTGTGGAGCTATGATTTCTTCAGTGGTGAATTTGTGGTGTCACCTGAACCAGACACAAGTGTCCA
CACTCTTGACCCTCAGAAGCACAAGTATATTATATTGGGGAGTGATGGACTTTGGAATATGATTCCACCA
CAAGATGCCATCTCAATGTGCCAGGACCAAGAGGAGAAAAAATACCTGATGGGTGAGCATGGACAATCTT
GTGCCAAAATGCTTGTGAATCGAGCATTGGGCCGCTGGAGGCAGCGTATGCTCCGAGCAGATAACACTAG
TGCCATAGTAATCTGCATCTCTCCAGAAGTGGACAATCAGGGAAACTTTACCAATGAAGATGAGTTATAC
CTGAACCTGACTGACAGCCCTTCCTATAATAGTCAAGAAACCTGTGTGATGACTCCTTCCCCATGTTCTA
CACCACCAGTCAAGTCACTGGAGGAGGATCCATGGCCAAGGGTGAATTCTAAGGACCATATACCTGCCCT
GGTTCGTAGCAATGCCTTCTCAGAGAATTTTTTAGAGGTTTCAGCTGAGATAGCTCGAGAGAATGTCCAA
GGTGTAGTCATACCCTCAAAAGATCCAGAACCACTTGAAGAAAATTGCGCTAAAGCCCTGACTTTAAGGA
TACATGATTCTTTGAATAATAGCCTTCCAATTGGCCTTGTGCCTACTAATTCAACAAACACTGTCATGGA
CCAAAAAAATTTGAAGATGTCAACTCCTGGCCAAATGAAAGCCCAAGAAATTGAAAGAACCCCTCCAACA
AACTTTAAAAGGACATTAGAAGAGTCCAATTCTGGCCCCCTGATGAAGAAGCATAGACGAAATGGCTTAA
GTCGAAGTAGTGGTGCTCAGCCTGCAAGTCTCCCCACAACCTCACAGCGAAAGAACTCTGTTAAACTCAC
CATGCGACGCAGACTTAGGGGCCAGAAGAAAATTGGAAATCCTTTACTTCATCAACACAGGAAAACTGTT
TGTGTTTGCGTTTCTCTCGGCTCGAGCGGCGTCTTCACACTCGAAGATTTCGTTGGGGACTGGCGACAGA
CAGCCGGCTACAACCTGGACCAAGTCCTTGAACAGGGAGGTGTGTCCAGTTTGTTTCAGAATCTCGGGGT
GTCCGTAACTCCGATCCAAAGGATTGTCCTGAGCGGTGAAAATGGGCTGAAGATCGACATCCATGTCATC
ATCCCGTATGAAGGTCTGAGCGGCGACCAAATGGGCCAGATCGAAAAAATTTTTAAGGTGGTGTACCCTG
TGGATGATCATCACTTTAAGGTGATCCTGCACTATGGCACACTGGTAATCGACGGGGTTACGCCGAACAT
GATCGACTATTTCGGACGGCCGTATGAAGGCATCGCCGTGTTCGACGGCAAAAAGATCACTGTAACAGGG
ACCCTGTGGAACGGCAACAAAATTATCGACGAGCGCCTGATCAACCCCGACGGCTCCCTGCTGTTCCGAG
TAACCATCAACGGAGTGACCGGCTGGCGGCTGTGCGAACGCATTCTGGCGTAAGGCCGCGACTCTAGAGT
CGACCTGCAGGCATGCAAGCTGATCCGGCTGCTAACAAAGCCCGAAAGGAAGCTGAGTTGGCTGCTGCCA
CCGCTGAGCAATAACTAGCATAACCCCTTGGGGCGGCCGCTTCGAGCAGACATGATAAGATACATTGATG
AGTTTGGACAAACCACAACTAGAATGCAGTGAAAAAAATGCTTTATTTGTGAAATTTGTGATGCTATTGC
TTTATTTGTAACCATTATAAGCTGCAATAAACAAGTTAACAACAACAATTGCATTCATTTTATGTTTCAG
GTTCAGGGGGAGATGTGGGAGGTTTTTTTAAGCAAGTAAAACCTCTACAAATGTGGTAAAATCGAATTTT
AACAAAATATTAACGCTTACAATTTCCTGATGCGGTATTTTCTCCTTACGCATCTGTGCGGTATTTCACA
CCGCATACGCGGATCTGCGCAGCACCATGGCCTGAAATAACCTCTGAAAGAGGAACTTGGTTAGGTACCT
TCTGAGGCGGAAAGAACCAGCTGTGGAATGTGTGTCAGTTAGGGTGTGGAAAGTCCCCAGGCTCCCCAGC
AGGCAGAAGTATGCAAAGCATGCATCTCAATTAGTCAGCAACCAGGTGTGGAAAGTCCCCAGGCTCCCCA
GCAGGCAGAAGTATGCAAAGCATGCATCTCAATTAGTCAGCAACCATAGTCCCGCCCCTAACTCCGCCCA
TCCCGCCCCTAACTCCGCCCAGTTCCGCCCATTCTCCGCCCCATGGCTGACTAATTTTTTTTATTTATGC
AGAGGCCGAGGCCGCCTCGGCCTCTGAGCTATTCCAGAAGTAGTGAGGAGGCTTTTTTGGAGGCCTAGGC
TTTTGCAAAAAGCTTAATTAACTGTTGACAATTAATCATCGGCATAGTATATCGGCATAGTATAATACGA
CAAGGTGAGGAACTAAACCCAGGAGGCAGATCATGATTGAACAAGATGGATTGCACGCAGGTTCTCCGGC
CGCTTGGGTGGAGAGGCTATTCGGCTATGACTGGGCACAACAGACAATCGGCTGCTCTGATGCCGCCGTG
TTCCGGCTGTCAGCGCAGGGGCGCCCGGTTCTTTTTGTCAAGACCGACCTGTCCGGTGCCCTGAATGAAC
TGCAGGACGAGGCAGCGCGGCTATCGTGGCTGGCCACGACGGGCGTTCCTTGCGCAGCTGTGCTCGACGT
TGTCACTGAAGCGGGAAGGGACTGGCTGCTATTGGGCGAAGTGCCGGGGCAGGATCTCCTGTCATCTCAC
CTTGCTCCTGCCGAGAAAGTATCCATCATGGCTGATGCAATGCGGCGGCTGCATACGCTTGATCCGGCTA
CCTGCCCATTCGACCACCAAGCGAAACATCGCATCGAGCGAGCACGTACTCGGATGGAAGCCGGTCTTGT
CGATCAGGATGATCTGGACGAAGAGCATCAGGGGCTCGCGCCAGCCGAACTGTTCGCCAGGCTCAAGGCG
CGCATGCCCGACGGCGAGGATCTCGTCGTGACCCATGGCGATGCCTGCTTGCCGAATATCATGGTGGAAA
ATGGCCGCTTTTCTGGATTCATCGACTGTGGCCGGCTGGGTGTGGCGGACCGCTATCAGGACATAGCGTT
GGCTACCCGTGATATTGCTGAAGAGCTTGGCGGCGAATGGGCTGACCGCTTCCTCGTGCTTTACGGTATC
GCCGCTCCCGATTCGCAGCGCATCGCCTTCTATCGCCTTCTTGACGAGTTCTTCTGAGCGGGACTCTGGG
GTTCGAAATGACCGACCAAGCGACGCCCAACCTGCCATCACGATGGCCGCAATAAAATATCTTTATTTTC
ATTACATCTGTGTGTTGGTTTTTTGTGTGAATCGATAGCGATAAGGATCCGCTCATGCGATGATAAGCTG
TCAAACATGAGAATTACAACTTATATCGTATGGGGCTGACTTCAGGTGCTACATTTGAAGAGATAAATTG
CACTGAAATCTAGAAATATTTTATCTGATTAATAAGATGATCTTCTTGAGATCGTTTTGGTCTGCGCGTA
ATCTCTTGCTCTGAAAACGAAAAAACCGCCTTGCAGGGCGGTTTTTCGAAGGTTCTCTGAGCTACCAACT
CTTTGAACCGAGGTAACTGGCTTGGAGGAGCGCAGTCACCAAAACTTGTCCTTTCAGTTTAGCCTTAACC
GGCGCATGACTTCAAGACTAACTCCTCTAAATCAATTACCAGTGGCTGCTGCCAGTGGTGCTTTTGCATG
TCTTTCCGGGTTGGACTCAAGACGATAGTTACCGGATAAGGCGCAGCGGTCGGACTGAACGGGGGGTTCG
TGCATACAGTCCAGCTTGGAGCGAACTGCCTACCCGGAACTGAGTGTCAGGCGTGGAATGAGACAAACGC
GGCCATAACAGCGGAATGACACCGGTAAACCGAAAGGCAGGAACAGGAGAGCGCACGAGGGAGCCGCCAG
GGGGAAACGCCTGGTATCTTTATAGTCCTGTCGGGTTTCGCCACCACTGATTTGAGCGTCAGATTTCGTG
ATGCTTGTCAGGGGGGCGGAGCCTATGGAAAAACGGCTTTGCCGCGGCCCTCTCACTTCCCTGTTAAGTA
TCTTCCTGGCATCTTCCAGGAAATCTCCGCCCCGTTCGTAAGCCATTTCCGCTCGCCGCAGTCGAACGAC
CGAGCGTAGCGAGTCAGTGAGCGAGGAAGCGGAATATATCCTGTATCACATATTCTGCTGACGCACCGGT
GCAGCCTTTTTTCTCCTGCCACATGAAGCACTTCACTGACACCCTCATCAGTGCCAACATAGTAAGCCAG
TATACACTCCGCTAGCGCTGATGTCCGGCGGTGCTTTTGCCGTTACGCACCACCCCGTCATGAGATTACG
CGTTTTAGCGGTGCGTACAATTAAGGGATTATGGTAAATCCACTTACTGTCTGCCCTCGTAGCCATCGAG
ATAAACCGCAGTACTCCGGCCACGATGCGTCCGGCGTAGAGGATCGAGATCT
